Addgene plasmid #215099: B2396_BTB-EGFP
Purpose: Expresses BCL6 BTB(1-129)-EGFP in mammalian cells
Depositing lab: Chandra Tucker. Depositing organization: University of Colorado Denver and Anschutz Medical Campus. Publication: A platform to induce and mature biomolecular condensates using chemicals and light. Hernandez-Candia CN, Brady BR, Harrison E, Tucker CL. Nat Chem Biol. 2024 Jan 8. doi: 10.1038/s41589-023-01520-1. PubMed 38191942.
Backbone
  Vector backbone: EGFPN1
  Backbone manufacturer: Clontech
  Vector type: Mammalian Expression
Growth in bacteria
  Bacterial resistance: Kanamycin, 50 μg/mL
  Growth temperature: 37°C
  Growth strain: DH5alpha
  Copy number: High Copy
Gene/Insert
  Gene/Insert name: BTB-EGFP
  Species: H. sapiens (human)
  Insert size (bp): 1179
  GenBank ID: NM_001706.5
  Entrez Gene: BCL6 (a.k.a. BCL5, BCL6A, LAZ3, ZBTB27, ZNF51)
  Promoter: CMV
  Tag / fusion protein: EGFP (C terminal on insert)
  Cloning method: Restriction Enzyme; 5′ cloning site KpnI (not destroyed); 3′ cloning site NotI (not destroyed)
  Sequencing primers: 5′ CGCAAATGGGCGGTAGGCGTG
Terms and licenses: Academic/Nonprofit Terms; Industry Terms: Not Available to Industry
How to cite: B2396_BTB-EGFP was a gift from Chandra Tucker (Addgene plasmid # 215099 ; http://n2t.net/addgene:215099 ; RRID:Addgene_215099)
