[The description below was written by a language model from this plasmid's Addgene catalogue record and pLannotate feature annotations shown in this document.]
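Description:
B2396_BTB-EGFP is a mammalian expression plasmid built on the Clontech EGFP-N1 backbone that expresses the BTB domain of human BCL6 (residues 1–129) fused at its C terminus to EGFP. The sequenced record is about 5.1 kb. The fusion was inserted between KpnI and NotI sites, both of which are retained. Transcription is driven by the human cytomegalovirus immediate-early enhancer and promoter and is terminated by the SV40 polyadenylation signal. In the feature table, the BCL6 fragment is followed by a short stretch of residual multiple cloning site, which serves as a linker, and then by the mammalian codon-optimized EGFP coding sequence. The short "large T antigen" fragment annotated after EGFP lies in the SV40-derived 3′ region just upstream of the poly(A) signal. The record does not indicate that it is a functional part of the fusion.

The plasmid is propagated in E. coli at high copy from a ColE1/pUC-type origin and also carries an f1 phage origin. Selection relies on a single Tn5 aminoglycoside phosphotransferase gene (NeoR/KanR). A bacterial bla-type promoter upstream of the gene gives kanamycin resistance in bacteria, and an SV40 enhancer/early promoter paired with an HSV TK polyadenylation signal allows G418 selection in mammalian cells. The small ble and bGH poly(A) fragments appear to be backbone remnants or partial annotation matches.

BCL6 is a transcriptional repressor, and its BTB domain is generally known as a self-associating module. The associated work describes a platform for inducing and maturing biomolecular condensates with chemicals and light, so this plasmid likely supplies a fluorescently trackable BTB component for live-cell imaging in that system. The record does not describe its precise role.
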