Features (pLannotate 1.2.2; 15 found; start..end, strand, type, name):
     61..364     +  enhancer       CMV enhancer: human cytomegalovirus immediate early enhancer
    365..568     +  promoter       CMV promoter: human cytomegalovirus (CMV) immediate early promoter
    603..989     +  CDS            BCL6 (fragment) (sequence partly withheld): BCL6_HUMAN - Also known as BCL5, LAZ3, ZBTB27, ZNF51. Experimental evidence at protein level: Swiss-Prot protein existence level 1. Transcriptional repressor mainly required for germinal center (GC) formation and antibody affinity maturation which has different mechanisms of action specific to the lineage and biological functions. Forms complexes with different corepressors and histone deacetylases to repress the transcriptional expression of different subsets of target genes. Represses its target genes by binding directly to the DNA sequence 5'-TTCCTAGAA-3' (BCL6-binding site) or indirectly b
   1005..1048    +  misc_feature   MCS (fragment): multiple cloning site
   1062..1781    +  CDS            EGFP: the original enhanced GFP (Yang et al., 1996) mammalian codon-optimized
   1798..1881    +  CDS            large T antigen (fragment): large T antigen from SV40 (simian virus 40)
   1904..2025    +  polyA_signal   SV40 poly(A) signal: SV40 polyadenylation signal
   2059..2487    -  rep_origin     f1 ori (sequence partly withheld): f1 bacteriophage origin of replication; arrow indicates direction of (+) strand synthesis
   2514..2618    +  promoter       AmpR promoter: bla
   2620..2977    +  promoter       SV40 promoter: SV40 enhancer and early promoter
   3012..3806    +  CDS            NeoR/KanR: aminoglycoside phosphotransferase from Tn5; aph(3')-II (or nptII); confers resistance to neomycin, kanamycin, and G418 (Geneticin®)
   3827..3979    +  CDS            ble (fragment): BLE_KLEPN - Experimental evidence at protein level: Swiss-Prot protein existence level 1. Binding protein with a strong affinity to the bleomycin family of antibiotics. Binds to CL990; an antimitotic-antibiotic compound. From Klebsiella pneumoniae.
   4038..4085    +  polyA_signal   HSV TK poly(A) signal: herpes simplex virus thymidine kinase polyadenylation signal (Cole and Stacy, 1985)
   4176..4192    -  polyA_signal   bGH poly(A) signal (fragment): bovine growth hormone polyadenylation signal
   4414..5002    +  rep_origin     ori: high-copy-number ColE1/pMB1/pBR322/pUC origin of replication
>Addgene plasmid #215099 | B2396_BTB-EGFP | addgene full sequence | sequence record 426063 | Addgene NGS Result
TAGTTATTAATAGTAATCAATTACGGGGTCATTAGTTCATAGCCCATATATGGAGTTCCGCGTTACATAA
CTTACGGTAAATGGCCCGCCTGGCTGACCGCCCAACGACCCCCGCCCATTGACGTCAATAATGACGTATG
TTCCCATAGTAACGCCAATAGGGACTTTCCATTGACGTCAATGGGTGGAGTATTTACGGTAAACTGCCCA
CTTGGCAGTACATCAAGTGTATCATATGCCAAGTACGCCCCCTATTGACGTCAATGACGGTAAATGGCCC
GCCTGGCATTATGCCCAGTACATGACCTTATGGGACTTTCCTACTTGGCAGTACATCTACGTATTAGTCA
TCGCTATTACCATGGTGATGCGGTTTTGGCAGTACATCAATGGGCGTGGATAGCGGTTTGACTCACGGGG
ATTTCCAAGTCTCCACCCCATTGACGTCAATGGGAGTTTGTTTTGGCACCAAAATCAACGGGACTTTCCA
AAATGTCGTAACAACTCCGCCCCATTGACGCAAATGGGCGGTAGGCGTGTACGGTGGGAGGTCTATATAA
GCAGAGCTGGTTTAGTGAACCGTCAGATCCGCTAGCGCCACCATGGCCTCGCCGGCT
[372 nt withheld, positions 618-989]
GGCGGAAGCGGCGGAAAGCTTCGAATTCTGCAGTCGACGGTACCGCGGGCCCGGGATCCACCGGTCGCCA
CCATGGTGAGCAAGGGCGAGGAGCTGTTCACCGGGGTGGTGCCCATCCTGGTCGAGCTGGACGGCGACGT
AAACGGCCACAAGTTCAGCGTGTCCGGCGAGGGCGAGGGCGATGCCACCTACGGCAAGCTGACCCTGAAG
TTCATCTGCACCACCGGCAAGCTGCCCGTGCCCTGGCCCACCCTCGTGACCACCCTGACCTACGGCGTGC
AGTGCTTCAGCCGCTACCCCGACCACATGAAGCAGCACGACTTCTTCAAGTCCGCCATGCCCGAAGGCTA
CGTCCAGGAGCGCACCATCTTCTTCAAGGACGACGGCAACTACAAGACCCGCGCCGAGGTGAAGTTCGAG
GGCGACACCCTGGTGAACCGCATCGAGCTGAAGGGCATCGACTTCAAGGAGGACGGCAACATCCTGGGGC
ACAAGCTGGAGTACAACTACAACAGCCACAACGTCTATATCATGGCCGACAAGCAGAAGAACGGCATCAA
GGTGAACTTCAAGATCCGCCACAACATCGAGGACGGCAGCGTGCAGCTCGCCGACCACTACCAGCAGAAC
ACCCCCATCGGCGACGGCCCCGTGCTGCTGCCCGACAACCACTACCTGAGCACCCAGTCCGCCCTGAGCA
AAGACCCCAACGAGAAGCGCGATCACATGGTCCTGCTGGAGTTCGTGACCGCCGCCGGGATCACTCTCGG
CATGGACGAGCTGTACAAGTAAAGCGGCCGCGACTCTAGATCATAATCAGCCATACCACATTTGTAGAGG
TTTTACTTGCTTTAAAAAACCTCCCACACCTCCCCCTGAACCTGAAACATAAAATGAATGCAATTGTTGT
TGTTAACTTGTTTATTGCAGCTTATAATGGTTACAAATAAAGCAATAGCATCACAAATTTCACAAATAAA
GCATTTTTTTCACTGCATTCTAGTTGTGGTTTGTCCAAACTCATCAATGTATCTTAAGGCGTAAATTGTA
AGCGTTAATATTTTGTTAAAATTCGCGTTAAATTTTTGTTAAATCAGCTCATTTTTTAACCAATAGGCCG
AAATCGGCAAAATCCCTTATAAATCAAAAGAATAGACCGAGATAGGGT
[37 nt withheld, positions 2158-2194]
AAAGAACGTGGACTCCAACGTCAAAGG
[49 nt withheld, positions 2222-2270]
T
[91 nt withheld, positions 2272-2362]
G
[124 nt withheld, positions 2364-2487]
CAGGTGGCACTTTTCGGGGAAATGTGCGCGGAACCCCTATTTGTTTATTTTTCTAAATACATTCAAATAT
GTATCCGCTCATGAGACAATAACCCTGATAAATGCTTCAATAATATTGAAAAAGGAAGAGTCCTGAGGCG
GAAAGAACCAGCTGTGGAATGTGTGTCAGTTAGGGTGTGGAAAGTCCCCAGGCTCCCCAGCAGGCAGAAG
TATGCAAAGCATGCATCTCAATTAGTCAGCAACCAGGTGTGGAAAGTCCCCAGGCTCCCCAGCAGGCAGA
AGTATGCAAAGCATGCATCTCAATTAGTCAGCAACCATAGTCCCGCCCCTAACTCCGCCCATCCCGCCCC
TAACTCCGCCCAGTTCCGCCCATTCTCCGCCCCATGGCTGACTAATTTTTTTTATTTATGCAGAGGCCGA
GGCCGCCTCGGCCTCTGAGCTATTCCAGAAGTAGTGAGGAGGCTTTTTTGGAGGCCTAGGCTTTTGCAAA
GATCGATCAAGAGACAGGATGAGGATCGTTTCGCATGATTGAACAAGATGGATTGCACGCAGGTTCTCCG
GCCGCTTGGGTGGAGAGGCTATTCGGCTATGACTGGGCACAACAGACAATCGGCTGCTCTGATGCCGCCG
TGTTCCGGCTGTCAGCGCAGGGGCGCCCGGTTCTTTTTGTCAAGACCGACCTGTCCGGTGCCCTGAATGA
ACTGCAAGACGAGGCAGCGCGGCTATCGTGGCTGGCCACGACGGGCGTTCCTTGCGCAGCTGTGCTCGAC
GTTGTCACTGAAGCGGGAAGGGACTGGCTGCTATTGGGCGAAGTGCCGGGGCAGGATCTCCTGTCATCTC
ACCTTGCTCCTGCCGAGAAAGTATCCATCATGGCTGATGCAATGCGGCGGCTGCATACGCTTGATCCGGC
TACCTGCCCATTCGACCACCAAGCGAAACATCGCATCGAGCGAGCACGTACTCGGATGGAAGCCGGTCTT
GTCGATCAGGATGATCTGGACGAAGAGCATCAGGGGCTCGCGCCAGCCGAACTGTTCGCCAGGCTCAAGG
CGAGCATGCCCGACGGCGAGGATCTCGTCGTGACCCATGGCGATGCCTGCTTGCCGAATATCATGGTGGA
AAATGGCCGCTTTTCTGGATTCATCGACTGTGGCCGGCTGGGTGTGGCGGACCGCTATCAGGACATAGCG
TTGGCTACCCGTGATATTGCTGAAGAGCTTGGCGGCGAATGGGCTGACCGCTTCCTCGTGCTTTACGGTA
TCGCCGCTCCCGATTCGCAGCGCATCGCCTTCTATCGCCTTCTTGACGAGTTCTTCTGAGCGGGACTCTG
GGGTTCGAAATGACCGACCAAGCGACGCCCAACCTGCCATCACGAGATTTCGATTCCACCGCCGCCTTCT
ATGAAAGGTTGGGCTTCGGAATCGTTTTCCGGGACGCCGGCTGGATGATCCTCCAGCGCGGGGATCTCAT
GCTGGAGTTCTTCGCCCACCCTAGGGGGAGGCTAACTGAAACACGGAAGGAGACAATACCGGAAGGAACC
CGCGCTATGACGGCAATAAAAAGACAGAATAAAACGCACGGTGTTGGGTCGTTTGTTCATAAACGCGGGG
TTCGGTCCCAGGGCTGGCACTCTGTCGATACCCCACCGAGACCCCATTGGGGCCAATACGCCCGCGTTTC
TTCCTTTTCCCCACCCCACCCCCCAAGTTCGGGTGAAGGCCCAGGGCTCGCAGCCAACGTCGGGGCGGCA
GGCCCTGCCATAGCCTCAGGTTACTCATATATACTTTAGATTGATTTAAAACTTCATTTTTAATTTAAAA
GGATCTAGGTGAAGATCCTTTTTGATAATCTCATGACCAAAATCCCTTAACGTGAGTTTTCGTTCCACTG
AGCGTCAGACCCCGTAGAAAAGATCAAAGGATCTTCTTGAGATCCTTTTTTTCTGCGCGTAATCTGCTGC
TTGCAAACAAAAAAACCACCGCTACCAGCGGTGGTTTGTTTGCCGGATCAAGAGCTACCAACTCTTTTTC
CGAAGGTAACTGGCTTCAGCAGAGCGCAGATACCAAATACTGTTCTTCTAGTGTAGCCGTAGTTAGGCCA
CCACTTCAAGAACTCTGTAGCACCGCCTACATACCTCGCTCTGCTAATCCTGTTACCAGTGGCTGCTGCC
AGTGGCGATAAGTCGTGTCTTACCGGGTTGGACTCAAGACGATAGTTACCGGATAAGGCGCAGCGGTCGG
GCTGAACGGGGGGTTCGTGCACACAGCCCAGCTTGGAGCGAACGACCTACACCGAACTGAGATACCTACA
GCGTGAGCTATGAGAAAGCGCCACGCTTCCCGAAGGGAGAAAGGCGGACAGGTATCCGGTAAGCGGCAGG
GTCGGAACAGGAGAGCGCACGAGGGAGCTTCCAGGGGGAAACGCCTGGTATCTTTATAGTCCTGTCGGGT
TTCGCCACCTCTGACTTGAGCGTCGATTTTTGTGATGCTCGTCAGGGGGGCGGAGCCTATGGAAAAACGC
CAGCAACGCGGCCTTTTTACGGTTCCTGGCCTTTTGCTGGCCTTTTGCTCACATGTTCTTTCCTGCGTTA
TCCCCTGATTCTGTGGATAACCGTATTACCGCCATGCAT
